>Addgene plasmid #82875 | pDONR223_PIK3CA_p.R108H | addgene full sequence | sequence record 162445 | Addgene NGS Result
GGCAGTTCCCTACTCTCGCGTTAACGCTAGCATGGATGTTTTCCCAGTCACGACGTTGTAAAACGACGGC
CAGTCTTAAGCTCGGGCCCCAAATAATGATTTTATTTTGACTGATAGTGACCTGTTCGTTGCAACAAATT
GATGAGCAATGCTTTTTTATAATGCCAACTTTGTACAAAAAAGTTGGCACCATGCCTCCACGACCATCAT
CAGGTGAACTGTGGGGCATCCACTTGATGCCCCCAAGAATCCTAGTAGAATGTTTACTACCAAATGGAAT
GATAGTGACTTTAGAATGCCTCCGTGAGGCTACATTAATAACCATAAAGCATGAACTATTTAAAGAAGCA
AGAAAATACCCCCTCCATCAACTTCTTCAAGATGAATCTTCTTACATTTTCGTAAGTGTTACTCAAGAAG
CAGAAAGGGAAGAATTTTTTGATGAAACAAGACGACTTTGTGACCTTCGGCTTTTTCAACCCTTTTTAAA
AGTAATTGAACCAGTAGGCAACCATGAAGAAAAGATCCTCAATCGAGAAATTGGTTTTGCTATCGGCATG
CCAGTGTGTGAATTTGATATGGTTAAAGATCCAGAAGTACAGGACTTCCGAAGAAATATTCTGAACGTTT
GTAAAGAAGCTGTGGATCTTAGGGACCTCAATTCACCTCATAGTAGAGCAATGTATGTCTATCCTCCAAA
TGTAGAATCTTCACCAGAATTGCCAAAGCACATATATAATAAATTAGATAAAGGGCAAATAATAGTGGTG
ATCTGGGTAATAGTTTCTCCAAATAATGACAAGCAGAAGTATACTCTGAAAATCAACCATGACTGTGTAC
CAGAACAAGTAATTGCTGAAGCAATCAGGAAAAAAACTCGAAGTATGTTGCTATCCTCTGAACAACTAAA
ACTCTGTGTTTTAGAATATCAGGGCAAGTATATTTTAAAAGTGTGTGGATGTGATGAATACTTCCTAGAA
AAATATCCTCTGAGTCAGTATAAGTATATAAGAAGCTGTATAATGCTTGGGAGGATGCCCAATTTGATGT
TGATGGCTAAAGAAAGCCTTTATTCTCAACTGCCAATGGACTGTTTTACAATGCCATCTTATTCCAGACG
CATTTCCACAGCTACACCATATATGAATGGAGAAACATCTACAAAATCCCTTTGGGTTATAAATAGTGCA
CTCAGAATAAAAATTCTTTGTGCAACCTACGTGAATGTAAATATTCGAGACATTGATAAGATCTATGTTC
GAACAGGTATCTACCATGGAGGAGAACCCTTATGTGACAATGTGAACACTCAAAGAGTACCTTGTTCCAA
TCCCAGGTGGAATGAATGGCTGAATTATGATATATACATTCCTGATCTTCCTCGTGCTGCTCGACTTTGC
CTTTCCATTTGCTCTGTTAAAGGCCGAAAGGGTGCTAAAGAGGAACACTGTCCATTGGCATGGGGAAATA
TAAACTTGTTTGATTACACAGACACTCTAGTATCTGGAAAAATGGCTTTGAATCTTTGGCCAGTACCTCA
TGGATTAGAAGATTTGCTGAACCCTATTGGTGTTACTGGATCAAATCCAAATAAAGAAACTCCATGCTTA
GAGTTGGAGTTTGACTGGTTCAGCAGTGTGGTAAAGTTCCCAGATATGTCAGTGATTGAAGAGCATGCCA
ATTGGTCTGTATCCCGAGAAGCAGGATTTAGCTATTCCCACGCAGGACTGAGTAACAGACTAGCTAGAGA
CAATGAATTAAGGGAAAATGACAAAGAACAGCTCAAAGCAATTTCTACACGAGATCCTCTCTCTGAAATC
ACTGAGCAGGAGAAAGATTTTCTATGGAGTCACAGACACTATTGTGTAACTATCCCCGAAATTCTACCCA
AATTGCTTCTGTCTGTTAAATGGAATTCTAGAGATGAAGTAGCCCAGATGTATTGCTTGGTAAAAGATTG
GCCTCCAATCAAACCTGAACAGGCTATGGAACTTCTGGACTGTAATTACCCAGATCCTATGGTTCGAGGT
TTTGCTGTTCGGTGCTTGGAAAAATATTTAACAGATGACAAACTTTCTCAGTATTTAATTCAGCTAGTAC
AGGTCCTAAAATATGAACAATATTTGGATAACTTGCTTGTGAGATTTTTACTGAAGAAAGCATTGACTAA
TCAAAGGATTGGGCACTTTTTCTTTTGGCATTTAAAATCTGAGATGCACAATAAAACAGTTAGCCAGAGG
TTTGGCCTGCTTTTGGAGTCCTATTGTCGTGCATGTGGGATGTATTTGAAGCACCTGAATAGGCAAGTCG
AGGCAATGGAAAAGCTCATTAACTTAACTGACATTCTCAAACAGGAGAAGAAGGATGAAACACAAAAGGT
ACAGATGAAGTTTTTAGTTGAGCAAATGAGGCGACCAGATTTCATGGATGCTCTACAGGGCTTTCTGTCT
CCTCTAAACCCTGCTCATCAACTAGGAAACCTCAGGCTTGAAGAGTGTCGAATTATGTCCTCTGCAAAAA
GGCCACTGTGGTTGAATTGGGAGAACCCAGACATCATGTCAGAGTTACTGTTTCAGAACAATGAGATCAT
CTTTAAAAATGGGGATGATTTACGGCAAGATATGCTAACACTTCAAATTATTCGTATTATGGAAAATATC
TGGCAAAATCAAGGTCTTGATCTTCGAATGTTACCTTATGGTTGTCTGTCAATCGGTGACTGTGTGGGAC
TTATTGAGGTGGTGCGAAATTCTCACACTATTATGCAAATTCAGTGCAAAGGCGGCTTGAAAGGTGCACT
GCAGTTCAACAGCCACACACTACATCAGTGGCTCAAAGACAAGAACAAAGGAGAAATATATGATGCAGCC
ATTGACCTGTTTACACGTTCATGTGCTGGATACTGTGTAGCTACCTTCATTTTGGGAATTGGAGATCGTC
ACAATAGTAACATCATGGTGAAAGACGATGGACAACTGTTTCATATAGATTTTGGACACTTTTTGGATCA
CAAGAAGAAAAAATTTGGTTATAAACGAGAACGTGTGCCATTTGTTTTGACACAGGATTTCTTAATAGTG
ATTAGTAAAGGAGCCCAAGAATGCACAAAGACAAGAGAATTTGAGAGGTTTCAGGAGATGTGTTACAAGG
CTTATCTAGCTATTCGACAGCATGCCAATCTCTTCATAAATCTTTTCTCAATGATGCTTGGCTCTGGAAT
GCCAGAACTACAATCTTTTGATGACATTGCATACATTCGAAAGACCCTAGCCTTAGATAAAACTGAGCAA
GAGGCTTTGGAGTATTTCATGAAACAAATGAATGATGCACATCATGGTGGCTGGACAACAAAAATGGATT
GGATCTTCCACACAATTAAACAGCATGCATTGAACTGATTGCCAACTTTCTTGTACAAAGTTGGCATTAT
AAGAAAGCATTGCTTATCAATTTGTTGCAACGAACAGGTCACTATCAGTCAAAATAAAATCATTATTTGC
CATCCAGCTGATATCCCCTATAGTGAGTCGTATTACATGGTCATAGCTGTTTCCTGGCAGCTCTGGCCCG
TGTCTCAAAATCTCTGATGTTACATTGCACAAGATAAAAATATATCATCATGCCTCCTCTAGACCAGCCA
GGACAGAAATGCCTCGACTTCGCTGCTACCCAAGGTTGCCGGGTGACGCACACCGTGGAAACGGATGAAG
GCACGAACCCAGTGGACATAAGCCTGTTCGGTTCGTAAGCTGTAATGCAAGTAGCGTATGCGCTCACGCA
ACTGGTCCAGAACCTTGACCGAACGCAGCGGTGGTAACGGCGCAGTGGCGGTTTTCATGGCTTGTTATGA
CTGTTTTTTTGGGGTACAGTCTATGCCTCGGGCATCCAAGCAGCAAGCGCGTTACGCCGTGGGTCGATGT
TTGATGTTATGGAGCAGCAACGATGTTACGCAGCAGGGCAGTCGCCCTAAAACAAAGTTAAACATTATGA
GGGAAGCGGTGATCGCCGAAGTATCGACTCAACTATCAGAGGTAGTTGGCGTCATCGAGCGCCATCTCGA
ACCGACGTTGCTGGCCGTACATTTGTACGGCTCCGCAGTGGATGGCGGCCTGAAGCCACACAGTGATATT
GATTTGCTGGTTACGGTGACCGTAAGGCTTGATGAAACAACGCGGCGAGCTTTGATCAACGACCTTTTGG
AAACTTCGGCTTCCCCTGGAGAGAGCGAGATTCTCCGCGCTGTAGAAGTCACCATTGTTGTGCACGACGA
CATCATTCCGTGGCGTTATCCAGCTAAGCGCGAACTGCAATTTGGAGAATGGCAGCGCAATGACATTCTT
GCAGGTATCTTCGAGCCAGCCACGATCGACATTGATCTGGCTATCTTGCTGACAAAAGCAAGAGAACATA
GCGTTGCCTTGGTAGGTCCAGCGGCGGAGGAACTCTTTGATCCGGTTCCTGAACAGGATCTATTTGAGGC
GCTAAATGAAACCTTAACGCTATGGAACTCGCCGCCCGACTGGGCTGGCGATGAGCGAAATGTAGTGCTT
ACGTTGTCCCGCATTTGGTACAGCGCAGTAACCGGCAAAATCGCGCCGAAGGATGTCGCTGCCGACTGGG
CAATGGAGCGCCTGCCGGCCCAGTATCAGCCCGTCATACTTGAAGCTAGACAGGCTTATCTTGGACAAGA
AGAAGATCGCTTGGCCTCGCGCGCAGATCAGTTGGAAGAATTTGTCCACTACGTGAAAGGCGAGATCACC
AAGGTAGTCGGCAAATAACCCTCGAGCCACCCATGACCAAAATCCCTTAACGTGAGTTACGCGTCGTTCC
ACTGAGCGTCAGACCCCGTAGAAAAGATCAAAGGATCTTCTTGAGATCCTTTTTTTCTGCGCGTAATCTG
CTGCTTGCAAACAAAAAAACCACCGCTACCAGCGGTGGTTTGTTTGCCGGATCAAGAGCTACCAACTCTT
TTTCCGAAGGTAACTGGCTTCAGCAGAGCGCAGATACCAAATACTGTTCTTCTAGTGTAGCCGTAGTTAG
GCCACCACTTCAAGAACTCTGTAGCACCGCCTACATACCTCGCTCTGCTAATCCTGTTACCAGTGGCTGC
TGCCAGTGGCGATAAGTCGTGTCTTACCGGGTTGGACTCAAGACGATAGTTACCGGATAAGGCGCAGCGG
TCGGGCTGAACGGGGGGTTCGTGCACACAGCCCAGCTTGGAGCGAACGACCTACACCGAACTGAGATACC
TACAGCGTGAGCTATGAGAAAGCGCCACGCTTCCCGAAGGGAGAAAGGCGGACAGGTATCCGGTAAGCGG
CAGGGTCGGAACAGGAGAGCGCACGAGGGAGCTTCCAGGGGGAAACGCCTGGTATCTTTATAGTCCTGTC
GGGTTTCGCCACCTCTGACTTGAGCGTCGATTTTTGTGATGCTCGTCAGGGGGGCGGAGCCTATGGAAAA
ACGCCAGCAACGCGGCCTTTTTACGGTTCCTGGCCTTTTGCTGGCCTTTTGCTCACATGTTCTTTCCTGC
GTTATCCCCTGATTCTGTGGATAACCGTATTACCGCCTTTGAGTGAGCTGATACCGCTCGCCGCAGCCGA
ACGACCGAGCGCAGCGAGTCAGTGAGCGAGGAAGCGGAAGAGCGCCCAATACGCAAACCGCCTCTCCCCG
CGCGTTGGCCGATTCATTAATGCAGCTGGCACGACAGGTTTCCCGACTGGAAAGCGGGCAGTGAGCGCAA
CGCAATTAATACGCGTACCGCTAGCCAGGAAGAGTTTGTAGAAACGCAAAAAGGCCATCCGTCAGGATGG
CCTTCTGCTTAGTTTGATGCCTGGCAGTTTATGGCGGGCGTCCTGCCCGCCACCCTCCGGGCCGTTGCTT
CACAACGTTCAAATCCGCTCCCGGCGGATTTGTCCTACTCAGGAGAGCGTTCACCGACAAACAACAGATA
AAACGAAAGGCCCAGTCTTCCGACTGAGCCTTTCGTTTTATTTGATGCCT
Features (pLannotate 1.2.2; 12 found; start..end, strand, type, name):
     38..74      -  CDS            lacZα (fragment): LacZα fragment of β-galactosidase; lacZ fragment
     91..186     +  protein_bind   attL3: mutant version of attL; recombination site for the Gateway® LR reaction LR Clonase™
    192..3395    +  CDS            PIK3CA: PK3CA_HUMAN - Experimental evidence at protein level: Swiss-Prot protein existence level 1. Phosphoinositide-3-kinase (PI3K) phosphorylates phosphatidylinositol (PI) and its phosphorylated derivatives at position 3 of the inositol ring to produce 3-phosphoinositides (PubMed:15135396, PubMed:23936502, PubMed:28676499). Uses ATP and PtdIns(4,5)P2 (phosphatidylinositol 4,5-bisphosphate) to generate phosphatidylinositol 3,4,5-trisphosphate (PIP3) (PubMed:15135396, PubMed:28676499). PIP3 plays a key role by recruiting PH domain- containing proteins to the membrane, including AKT1 and PDPK1, activat
   3403..3498    -  protein_bind   attL3: mutant version of attL; recombination site for the Gateway® LR reaction LR Clonase™
   3517..3535    -  promoter       T7 promoter: promoter for bacteriophage T7 RNA polymerase
   3725..3748    +  promoter       Pc promoter (fragment): intI1 (promoter lies within the coding sequence); class 1 integron promoter
   3924..3980    +  CDS            GmR (fragment): gentamycin acetyltransferase; aacC1; confers resistance to gentamycin
   3987..4778    +  CDS            SmR: aminoglycoside adenylyltransferase (Murphy, 1985); aadA; confers resistance to spectinomycin and streptomycin
   4871..5459    +  rep_origin     ori: high-copy-number ColE1/pMB1/pBR322/pUC origin of replication
   5642..5734    +  CDS            lacI (fragment): lac repressor; lacI; The lac repressor binds to the lac operator to inhibit transcription in E. coli. This inhibition can be relieved by adding lactose or isopropyl-β-D-thiogalactopyranoside (IPTG).
   5789..5816    -  terminator     rrnB T2 terminator: transcription terminator T2 from the E. coli rrnB gene
   5948..5991    +  terminator     rrnB T1 terminator: Escherichia coli rrnB; transcription terminator T1 from the E. coli rrnB gene
