[The description below was written by a language model from this plasmid's Addgene catalogue record and pLannotate feature annotations shown in this document.]
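Description:
pDONR223_PIK3CA_p.R108H is a Gateway entry clone built on the Invitrogen pDONR223 backbone, carrying the human PIK3CA open reading frame with the R108H substitution. It is a 6.0 kb plasmid propagated in E. coli at high copy from a ColE1/pUC-type origin and selected with spectinomycin through the aadA (SmR) aminoglycoside adenylyltransferase gene. That marker lies downstream of a class 1 integron Pc promoter fragment and a short remnant of a gentamicin resistance gene. Small lacZα and lacI fragments and rrnB T1/T2 terminators are also annotated as backbone remnants, the terminators helping to insulate the cloning region from read-through transcription.

The payload is the roughly 3.2 kb PIK3CA coding sequence, which encodes p110-alpha, the catalytic subunit of phosphoinositide 3-kinase that converts PtdIns(4,5)P2 to PIP3 and thereby recruits effectors such as AKT1 and PDPK1 to the membrane. The ORF is flanked on both sides by attL recombination sites. The automated annotation labels both as attL3, although the two sites of an entry clone normally differ so that transfer is directional. The clone is in "closed" format, meaning a stop codon immediately follows the insert, so it yields native-terminus protein and is not suited to C-terminal fusions. No promoter drives the insert. The only promoter near the cassette is a T7 promoter outside the downstream att site, oriented back toward the insert. The plasmid is therefore not an expression construct but a shuttle source for LR Clonase transfer into destination vectors of choice. It belongs to the Target Accelerator Plasmid Collection, a set of mutant alleles assembled for high-throughput functional phenotyping of somatic mutations found in lung cancer.
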