Addgene plasmid #82875: pDONR223_PIK3CA_p.R108H
Purpose: Gateway Donor vector containing PIK3CA, part of the Target Accelerator Plasmid Collection.
Depositing lab: Jesse Boehm & Matthew Meyerson & David Root. Depositing organization: Broad Institute. Publication: High-throughput Phenotyping of Lung Cancer Somatic Mutations. Berger AH, Brooks AN, Wu X, Shrestha Y, Chouinard C, Piccioni F, Bagul M, Kamburov A, Imielinski M, Hogstrom L, Zhu C, Yang X, Pantel S, Sakai R, Watson J, Kaplan N, Campbell JD, Singh S, Root DE, Narayan R, Natoli T, Lahr DL, Tirosh I, Tamayo P, Getz G, Wong B, Doench J, Subramanian A, Golub TR, Meyerson M, Boehm JS. Cancer Cell. 2016 Aug 8;30(2):214-28. doi: 10.1016/j.ccell.2016.06.022. Epub 2016 Jul 28. PubMed 27478040.
Backbone
  Vector backbone: pDONR223
  Backbone manufacturer: Invitrogen
  Vector type: Gateway Entry vector
Growth in bacteria
  Bacterial resistance: Spectinomycin, 50 μg/mL
  Growth temperature: 37°C
  Growth strain: DH5alpha
  Copy number: High Copy
Gene/Insert
  Gene/Insert name: PIK3CA
  Species: H. sapiens (human)
  Mutation: R108H
  GenBank ID: NM_006218
  Entrez Gene: PIK3CA (a.k.a. CCM4, CLAPO, CLOVE, CWS5, HMH, MCAP, MCM, MCMTC, PI3K, PI3K-alpha, p110-alpha)
  Promoter: None
  Cloning method: Gateway Cloning
  Sequencing primers: 5′ M13pUC-fwd; 3′ M13-Rev
Terms and licenses: Academic/Nonprofit Terms; Industry Terms: Not Available to Industry
Depositor comments: CLOSED (stop codon immediately follows insert)
How to cite: pDONR223_PIK3CA_p.R108H was a gift from Jesse Boehm & Matthew Meyerson & David Root (Addgene plasmid # 82875 ; http://n2t.net/addgene:82875 ; RRID:Addgene_82875)
