>Addgene plasmid #82875 | pDONR223_PIK3CA_p.R108H | depositor partial sequence | sequence record 157601 | Insert sequence
ATGCCTCCACGACCATCATCAGGTGAACTGTGGGGCATCCACTTGATGCCCCCAAGAATCCTAGTAGAAT
GTTTACTACCAAATGGAATGATAGTGACTTTAGAATGCCTCCGTGAGGCTACATTAATAACCATAAAGCA
TGAACTATTTAAAGAAGCAAGAAAATACCCCCTCCATCAACTTCTTCAAGATGAATCTTCTTACATTTTC
GTAAGTGTTACTCAAGAAGCAGAAAGGGAAGAATTTTTTGATGAAACAAGACGACTTTGTGACCTTCGGC
TTTTTCAACCCTTTTTAAAAGTAATTGAACCAGTAGGCAACCATGAAGAAAAGATCCTCAATCGAGAAAT
TGGTTTTGCTATCGGCATGCCAGTGTGTGAATTTGATATGGTTAAAGATCCAGAAGTACAGGACTTCCGA
AGAAATATTCTGAACGTTTGTAAAGAAGCTGTGGATCTTAGGGACCTCAATTCACCTCATAGTAGAGCAA
TGTATGTCTATCCTCCAAATGTAGAATCTTCACCAGAATTGCCAAAGCACATATATAATAAATTAGATAA
AGGGCAAATAATAGTGGTGATCTGGGTAATAGTTTCTCCAAATAATGACAAGCAGAAGTATACTCTGAAA
ATCAACCATGACTGTGTACCAGAACAAGTAATTGCTGAAGCAATCAGGAAAAAAACTCGAAGTATGTTGC
TATCCTCTGAACAACTAAAACTCTGTGTTTTAGAATATCAGGGCAAGTATATTTTAAAAGTGTGTGGATG
TGATGAATACTTCCTAGAAAAATATCCTCTGAGTCAGTATAAGTATATAAGAAGCTGTATAATGCTTGGG
AGGATGCCCAATTTGATGTTGATGGCTAAAGAAAGCCTTTATTCTCAACTGCCAATGGACTGTTTTACAA
TGCCATCTTATTCCAGACGCATTTCCACAGCTACACCATATATGAATGGAGAAACATCTACAAAATCCCT
TTGGGTTATAAATAGTGCACTCAGAATAAAAATTCTTTGTGCAACCTACGTGAATGTAAATATTCGAGAC
ATTGATAAGATCTATGTTCGAACAGGTATCTACCATGGAGGAGAACCCTTATGTGACAATGTGAACACTC
AAAGAGTACCTTGTTCCAATCCCAGGTGGAATGAATGGCTGAATTATGATATATACATTCCTGATCTTCC
TCGTGCTGCTCGACTTTGCCTTTCCATTTGCTCTGTTAAAGGCCGAAAGGGTGCTAAAGAGGAACACTGT
CCATTGGCATGGGGAAATATAAACTTGTTTGATTACACAGACACTCTAGTATCTGGAAAAATGGCTTTGA
ATCTTTGGCCAGTACCTCATGGATTAGAAGATTTGCTGAACCCTATTGGTGTTACTGGATCAAATCCAAA
TAAAGAAACTCCATGCTTAGAGTTGGAGTTTGACTGGTTCAGCAGTGTGGTAAAGTTCCCAGATATGTCA
GTGATTGAAGAGCATGCCAATTGGTCTGTATCCCGAGAAGCAGGATTTAGCTATTCCCACGCAGGACTGA
GTAACAGACTAGCTAGAGACAATGAATTAAGGGAAAATGACAAAGAACAGCTCAAAGCAATTTCTACACG
AGATCCTCTCTCTGAAATCACTGAGCAGGAGAAAGATTTTCTATGGAGTCACAGACACTATTGTGTAACT
ATCCCCGAAATTCTACCCAAATTGCTTCTGTCTGTTAAATGGAATTCTAGAGATGAAGTAGCCCAGATGT
ATTGCTTGGTAAAAGATTGGCCTCCAATCAAACCTGAACAGGCTATGGAACTTCTGGACTGTAATTACCC
AGATCCTATGGTTCGAGGTTTTGCTGTTCGGTGCTTGGAAAAATATTTAACAGATGACAAACTTTCTCAG
TATTTAATTCAGCTAGTACAGGTCCTAAAATATGAACAATATTTGGATAACTTGCTTGTGAGATTTTTAC
TGAAGAAAGCATTGACTAATCAAAGGATTGGGCACTTTTTCTTTTGGCATTTAAAATCTGAGATGCACAA
TAAAACAGTTAGCCAGAGGTTTGGCCTGCTTTTGGAGTCCTATTGTCGTGCATGTGGGATGTATTTGAAG
CACCTGAATAGGCAAGTCGAGGCAATGGAAAAGCTCATTAACTTAACTGACATTCTCAAACAGGAGAAGA
AGGATGAAACACAAAAGGTACAGATGAAGTTTTTAGTTGAGCAAATGAGGCGACCAGATTTCATGGATGC
TCTACAGGGCTTTCTGTCTCCTCTAAACCCTGCTCATCAACTAGGAAACCTCAGGCTTGAAGAGTGTCGA
ATTATGTCCTCTGCAAAAAGGCCACTGTGGTTGAATTGGGAGAACCCAGACATCATGTCAGAGTTACTGT
TTCAGAACAATGAGATCATCTTTAAAAATGGGGATGATTTACGGCAAGATATGCTAACACTTCAAATTAT
TCGTATTATGGAAAATATCTGGCAAAATCAAGGTCTTGATCTTCGAATGTTACCTTATGGTTGTCTGTCA
ATCGGTGACTGTGTGGGACTTATTGAGGTGGTGCGAAATTCTCACACTATTATGCAAATTCAGTGCAAAG
GCGGCTTGAAAGGTGCACTGCAGTTCAACAGCCACACACTACATCAGTGGCTCAAAGACAAGAACAAAGG
AGAAATATATGATGCAGCCATTGACCTGTTTACACGTTCATGTGCTGGATACTGTGTAGCTACCTTCATT
TTGGGAATTGGAGATCGTCACAATAGTAACATCATGGTGAAAGACGATGGACAACTGTTTCATATAGATT
TTGGACACTTTTTGGATCACAAGAAGAAAAAATTTGGTTATAAACGAGAACGTGTGCCATTTGTTTTGAC
ACAGGATTTCTTAATAGTGATTAGTAAAGGAGCCCAAGAATGCACAAAGACAAGAGAATTTGAGAGGTTT
CAGGAGATGTGTTACAAGGCTTATCTAGCTATTCGACAGCATGCCAATCTCTTCATAAATCTTTTCTCAA
TGATGCTTGGCTCTGGAATGCCAGAACTACAATCTTTTGATGACATTGCATACATTCGAAAGACCCTAGC
CTTAGATAAAACTGAGCAAGAGGCTTTGGAGTATTTCATGAAACAAATGAATGATGCACATCATGGTGGC
TGGACAACAAAAATGGATTGGATCTTCCACACAATTAAACAGCATGCATTGAACTGA
